>Addgene plasmid #239568 | pFUW mTagBFP2-P2A-NeoR | addgene full sequence | sequence record 477208 | Addgene NGS Result
GTCGACGGATCGGGAGATCTCCCGATCCCCTATGGTGCACTCTCAGTACAATCTGCTCTGATGCCGCATA
GTTAAGCCAGTATCTGCTCCCTGCTTGTGTGTTGGAGGTCGCTGAGTAGTGCGCGAGCAAAATTTAAGCT
ACAACAAGGCAAGGCTTGACCGACAATTGCATGAAGAATCTGCTTAGGGTTAGGCGTTTTGCGCTGCTTC
GCGATGTACGGGCCAGATATACGCGTTGACATTGATTATTGACTAGTTATTAATAGTAATCAATTACGGG
GTCATTAGTTCATAGCCCATATATGGAGTTCCGCGTTACATAACTTACGGTAAATGGCCCGCCTGGCTGA
CCGCCCAACGACCCCCGCCCATTGACGTCAATAATGACGTATGTTCCCATAGTAACGCCAATAGGGACTT
TCCATTGACGTCAATGGGTGGAGTATTTACGGTAAACTGCCCACTTGGCAGTACATCAAGTGTATCATAT
GCCAAGTACGCCCCCTATTGACGTCAATGACGGTAAATGGCCCGCCTGGCATTATGCCCAGTACATGACC
TTATGGGACTTTCCTACTTGGCAGTACATCTACGTATTAGTCATCGCTATTACCATGGTGATGCGGTTTT
GGCAGTACATCAATGGGCGTGGATAGCGGTTTGACTCACGGGGATTTCCAAGTCTCCACCCCATTGACGT
CAATGGGAGTTTGTTTTGGCACCAAAATCAACGGGACTTTCCAAAATGTCGTAACAACTCCGCCCCATTG
ACGCAAATGGGCGGTAGGCGTGTACGGTGGGAGGTCTATATAAGCAGCGCGTTTTGCCTGTACTGGGTCT
CTCTGGTTAGACCAGATCTGAGCCTGGGAGCTCTCTGGCTAACTAGGGAACCCACTGCTTAAGCCTCAAT
AAAGCTTGCCTTGAGTGCTTCAAGTAGTGTGTGCCCGTCTGTTGTGTGACTCTGGTAACTAGAGATCCCT
CAGACCCTTTTAGTCAGTGTGGAAAATCTCTAGCAGTGGCGCCCGAACAGGGACTTGAAAGCGAAAGGGA
AACCAGAGGAGCTCTCTCGACGCAGGACTCGGCTTGCTGAAGCGCGCACGGCAAGAGGCGAGGGGCGGCG
ACTGGTGAGTACGCCAAAAATTTTGACTAGCGGAGGCTAGAAGGAGAGAGATGGGTGCGAGAGCGTCAGT
ATTAAGCGGGGGAGAATTAGATCGCGATGGGAAAAAATTCGGTTAAGGCCAGGGGGAAAGAAAAAATATA
AATTAAAACATATAGTATGGGCAAGCAGGGAGCTAGAACGATTCGCAGTTAATCCTGGCCTGTTAGAAAC
ATCAGAAGGCTGTAGACAAATACTGGGACAGCTACAACCATCCCTTCAGACAGGATCAGAAGAACTTAGA
TCATTATATAATACAGTAGCAACCCTCTATTGTGTGCATCAAAGGATAGAGATAAAAGACACCAAGGAAG
CTTTAGACAAGATAGAGGAAGAGCAAAACAAAAGTAAGACCACCGCACAGCAAGCGGCCGCTGATCTTCA
GACCTGGAGGAGGAGATATGAGGGACAATTGGAGAAGTGAATTATATAAATATAAAGTAGTAAAAATTGA
ACCATTAGGAGTAGCACCCACCAAGGCAAAGAGAAGAGTGGTGCAGAGAGAAAAAAGAGCAGTGGGAATA
GGAGCTTTGTTCCTTGGGTTCTTGGGAGCAGCAGGAAGCACTATGGGCGCAGCGTCAATGACGCTGACGG
TACAGGCCAGACAATTATTGTCTGGTATAGTGCAGCAGCAGAACAATTTGCTGAGGGCTATTGAGGCGCA
ACAGCATCTGTTGCAACTCACAGTCTGGGGCATCAAGCAGCTCCAGGCAAGAATCCTGGCTGTGGAAAGA
TACCTAAAGGATCAACAGCTCCTGGGGATTTGGGGTTGCTCTGGAAAACTCATTTGCACCACTGCTGTGC
CTTGGAATGCTAGTTGGAGTAATAAATCTCTGGAACAGATTTGGAATCACACGACCTGGATGGAGTGGGA
CAGAGAAATTAACAATTACACAAGCTTAATACACTCCTTAATTGAAGAATCGCAAAACCAGCAAGAAAAG
AATGAACAAGAATTATTGGAATTAGATAAATGGGCAAGTTTGTGGAATTGGTTTAACATAACAAATTGGC
TGTGGTATATAAAATTATTCATAATGATAGTAGGAGGCTTGGTAGGTTTAAGAATAGTTTTTGCTGTACT
TTCTATAGTGAATAGAGTTAGGCAGGGATATTCACCATTATCGTTTCAGACCCACCTCCCAACCCCGAGG
GGACCCGACAGGCCCGAAGGAATAGAAGAAGAAGGTGGAGAGAGAGACAGAGACAGATCCATTCGATTAG
TGAACGGATCGGCACTGCGTGCGCCAATTCTGCAGACAAATGGCAGTATTCATCCACAATTTTAAAAGAA
AAGGGGGGATTGGGGGGTACAGTGCAGGGGAAAGAATAGTAGACATAATAGCAACAGACATACAAACTAA
AGAATTACAAAAACAAATTACAAAAATTCAAAATTTTCGGGTTTATTACAGGGACAGCAGAGATCCAGTT
TGGTTAATTAACCCGTGTCGGCTCCAGATCTGGCCTCCGCGCCGGGTTTTGGCGCCTCCCGCGGGCGCCC
CCCTCCTCACGGCGAGCGCTGCCACGTCAGACGAAGGGCGCAGCGAGCGTCCTGATCCTTCCGCCCGGAC
GCTCAGGACAGCGGCCCGCTGCTCATAAGACTCGGCCTTAGAACCCCAGTATCAGCAGAAGGACATTTTA
GGACGGGACTTGGGTGACTCTAGGGCACTGGTTTTCTTTCCAGAGAGCGGAACAGGCGAGGAAAAGTAGT
CCCTTCTCGGCGATTCTGCGGAGGGATCTCCGTGGGGCGGTGAACGCCGATGATTATATAAGGACGCGCC
GGGTGTGGCACAGCTAGTTCCGTCGCAGCCGGGATTTGGGTCGCGGTTCTTGTTTGTGGATCGCTGTGAT
CGTCACTTGGTGAGTAGCGGGCTGCTGGGCTGGCCGGGGCTTTCGTGGCCGCCGGGCCGCTCGGTGGGAC
GGAAGCGTGTGGAGAGACCGCCAAGGGCTGTAGTCTGGGTCCGCGAGCAAGGTTGCCCTGAACTGGGGGT
TGGGGGGAGCGCAGCAAAATGGCGGCTGTTCCCGAGTCTTGAATGGAAGACGCTTGTGAGGCGGGCTGTG
AGGTCGTTGAAACAAGGTGGGGGGCATGGTGGGCGGCAAGAACCCAAGGTCTTGAGGCCTTCGCTAATGC
GGGAAAGCTCTTATTCGGGTGAGATGGGCTGGGGCACCATCTGGGGACCCTGACGTGAAGTTTGTCACTG
ACTGGAGAACTCGGTTTGTCGTCTGTTGCGGGGGCGGCAGTTATGGCGGTGCCGTTGGGCAGTGCACCCG
TACCTTTGGGAGCGCGCGCCCTCGTCGTGTCGTGACGTCACCCGTTCTGTTGGCTTATAATGCAGGGTGG
GGCCACCTGCCGGTAGGTGTGCGGTAGGCTTTTCTCCGTCGCAGGACGCAGGGTTCGGGCCTAGGGTAGG
CTCTCCTGAATCGACAGGCGCCGGACCTCTGGTGAGGGGAGGGATAAGTGAGGCGTCAGTTTCTTTGGTC
GGTTTTATGTACCTATCTTCTTAAGTAGCTGAAGCTCCGGTTTTGAACTATGCGCTCGGGGTTGGCGAGT
GTGTTTTGTGAAGTTTTTTAGGCACCTTTTGAAATGTAATCATTTGGGTCAATATGTAATTTTCAGTGTT
AGACTAGTAAATTGTCCGCTAAATTCTGGCCGTTTTTGGCTTTTTTGTTAGACGAAGCTTGGGCCCGGGA
ATTAATTATTAAGGCCACCATGGTGTCTAAGGGCGAAGAGCTGATTAAGGAGAACATGCACATGAAGCTG
TACATGGAGGGCACCGTGGACAACCATCACTTCAAGTGCACATCCGAGGGCGAAGGCAAGCCCTACGAGG
GCACCCAGACCATGAGAATCAAGGTGGTCGAGGGCGGCCCTCTCCCCTTCGCCTTCGACATCCTGGCTAC
TAGCTTCCTCTACGGCAGCAAGACCTTCATCAACCACACCCAGGGCATCCCCGACTTCTTCAAGCAGTCC
TTCCCTGAGGGCTTCACATGGGAGAGAGTCACCACATACGAAGACGGGGGCGTGCTGACCGCTACCCAGG
ACACCAGCCTCCAGGACGGCTGCCTCATCTACAACGTCAAGATCAGAGGGGTGAACTTCACATCCAACGG
CCCTGTGATGCAGAAGAAAACACTCGGCTGGGAGGCCTTCACCGAGACGCTGTACCCCGCTGACGGCGGC
CTGGAAGGCAGAAACGACATGGCCCTGAAGCTCGTGGGCGGGAGCCATCTGATCGCAAACGCCAAGACCA
CATATAGATCCAAGAAACCCGCTAAGAACCTCAAGATGCCTGGCGTCTACTATGTGGACTACAGACTGGA
AAGAATCAAGGAGGCCAACAACGAGACCTACGTCGAGCAGCACGAGGTGGCAGTGGCCAGATACTGCGAC
CTCCCTAGCAAACTGGGGCACAAGCTTAATGATCTGCAGTCTAGAGGATCTGGTGCCACGAATTTCTCAC
TACTCAAGCAGGCCGGTGATGTCGAGGAAAACCCTGGTCCTATGATTGAACAAGATGGATTGCACGCAGG
TTCTCCGGCCGCTTGGGTGGAGAGGCTATTCGGCTATGACTGGGCACAACAGACAATCGGCTGCTCTGAT
GCCGCCGTGTTCCGGCTGTCAGCGCAGGGGCGCCCGGTTCTTTTTGTCAAGACCGACCTGTCCGGTGCCC
TGAATGAACTGCAGGACGAGGCAGCGCGGCTATCGTGGCTGGCCACGACGGGCGTTCCTTGCGCAGCTGT
GCTCGACGTTGTCACTGAAGCGGGAAGGGACTGGCTGCTATTGGGCGAAGTGCCGGGGCAGGATCTCCTG
TCATCTCACCTTGCTCCTGCCGAGAAAGTATCCATCATGGCTGATGCAATGCGGCGGCTGCATACGCTTG
ATCCGGCTACCTGCCCATTCGACCACCAAGCGAAACATCGCATCGAGCGAGCACGTACTCGGATGGAAGC
CGGTCTTGTCGATCAGGATGATCTGGACGAAGAGCATCAGGGGCTCGCGCCAGCCGAACTGTTCGCCAGG
CTCAAGGCGCGCATGCCCGACGGCGATGATCTCGTCGTGACCCATGGCGATGCCTGCTTGCCGAATATCA
TGGTGGAAAATGGCCGCTTTTCTGGATTCATCGACTGTGGCCGGCTGGGTGTGGCGGACCGCTATCAGGA
CATAGCGTTGGCTACCCGTGATATTGCTGAAGAGCTTGGCGGCGAATGGGCTGACCGCTTCCTCGTGCTT
TACGGTATCGCCGCTCCCGATTCGCAGCGCATCGCCTTCTATCGCCTTCTTGACGAGTTCTTCTGACGAA
TTCGATATCAAGCTTATCGATAATCAACCTCTGGATTACAAAATTTGTGAAAGATTGACTGGTATTCTTA
ACTATGTTGCTCCTTTTACGCTATGTGGATACGCTGCTTTAATGCCTTTGTATCATGCTATTGCTTCCCG
TATGGCTTTCATTTTCTCCTCCTTGTATAAATCCTGGTTGCTGTCTCTTTATGAGGAGTTGTGGCCCGTT
GTCAGGCAACGTGGCGTGGTGTGCACTGTGTTTGCTGACGCAACCCCCACTGGTTGGGGCATTGCCACCA
CCTGTCAGCTCCTTTCCGGGACTTTCGCTTTCCCCCTCCCTATTGCCACGGCGGAACTCATCGCCGCCTG
CCTTGCCCGCTGCTGGACAGGGGCTCGGCTGTTGGGCACTGACAATTCCGTGGTGTTGTCGGGGAAATCA
TCGTCCTTTCCTTGGCTGCTCGCCTGTGTTGCCACCTGGATTCTGCGCGGGACGTCCTTCTGCTACGTCC
CTTCGGCCCTCAATCCAGCGGACCTTCCTTCCCGCGGCCTGCTGCCGGCTCTGCGGCCTCTTCCGCGTCT
TCGCCTTCGCCCTCAGACGAGTCGGATCTCCCTTTGGGCCGCCTCCCCGCATCGATACCGTCGACCTCGA
GACCTAGAAAAACATGGAGCAATCACAAGTAGCAATACAGCAGCTACCAATGCTGATTGTGCCTGGCTAG
AAGCACAAGAGGAGGAGGAGGTGGGTTTTCCAGTCACACCTCAGGTACCTTTAAGACCAATGACTTACAA
GGCAGCTGTAGATCTTAGCCACTTTTTAAAAGAAAAGGGGGGACTGGAAGGGCTAATTCACTCCCAACGA
AGACAAGATATCCTTGATCTGTGGATCTACCACACACAAGGCTACTTCCCTGATTGGCAGAACTACACAC
CAGGGCCAGGGATCAGATATCCACTGACCTTTGGATGGTGCTACAAGCTAGTACCAGTTGAGCAAGAGAA
GGTAGAAGAAGCCAATGAAGGAGAGAACACCCGCTTGTTACACCCTGTGAGCCTGCATGGGATGGATGAC
CCGGAGAGAGAAGTATTAGAGTGGAGGTTTGACAGCCGCCTAGCATTTCATCACATGGCCCGAGAGCTGC
ATCCGGACTGTACTGGGTCTCTCTGGTTAGACCAGATCTGAGCCTGGGAGCTCTCTGGCTAACTAGGGAA
CCCACTGCTTAAGCCTCAATAAAGCTTGCCTTGAGTGCTTCAAGTAGTGTGTGCCCGTCTGTTGTGTGAC
TCTGGTAACTAGAGATCCCTCAGACCCTTTTAGTCAGTGTGGAAAATCTCTAGCAGGGCCCGTTTAAACC
CGCTGATCAGCCTCGACTGTGCCTTCTAGTTGCCAGCCATCTGTTGTTTGCCCCTCCCCCGTGCCTTCCT
TGACCCTGGAAGGTGCCACTCCCACTGTCCTTTCCTAATAAAATGAGGAAATTGCATCGCATTGTCTGAG
TAGGTGTCATTCTATTCTGGGGGGTGGGGTGGGGCAGGACAGCAAGGGGGAGGATTGGGAAGACAATAGC
AGGCATGTGAGCAAAAGGCCAGCAAAAGGCCAGGAACCGTAAAAAGGCCGCGTTGCTGGCGTTTTTCCAT
AGGCTCCGCCCCCCTGACGAGCATCACAAAAATCGACGCTCAAGTCAGAGGTGGCGAAACCCGACAGGAC
TATAAAGATACCAGGCGTTTCCCCCTGGAAGCTCCCTCGTGCGCTCTCCTGTTCCGACCCTGCCGCTTAC
CGGATACCTGTCCGCCTTTCTCCCTTCGGGAAGCGTGGCGCTTTCTCATAGCTCACGCTGTAGGTATCTC
AGTTCGGTGTAGGTCGTTCGCTCCAAGCTGGGCTGTGTGCACGAACCCCCCGTTCAGCCCGACCGCTGCG
CCTTATCCGGTAACTATCGTCTTGAGTCCAACCCGGTAAGACACGACTTATCGCCACTGGCAGCAGCCAC
TGGTAACAGGATTAGCAGAGCGAGGTATGTAGGCGGTGCTACAGAGTTCTTGAAGTGGTGGCCTAACTAC
GGCTACACTAGAAGAACAGTATTTGGTATCTGCGCTCTGCTGAAGCCAGTTACCTTCGGAAAAAGAGTTG
GTAGCTCTTGATCCGGCAAACAAACCACCGCTGGTAGCGGTGGTTTTTTTGTTTGCAAGCAGCAGATTAC
GCGCAGAAAAAAAGGATCTCAAGAAGATCCTTTGATCTTTTCTACGGGGTCTGACGCTCAGTGGAACGAA
AACTCACGTTAAGGGATTTTGGTCATGAGATTATCAAAAAGGATCTTCACCTAGATCCTTTTAAATTAAA
AATGAAGTTTTAAATCAATCTAAAGTATATATGAGTAAACTTGGTCTGACAGTTACCAATGCTTAATCAG
TGAGGCACCTATCTCAGCGATCTGTCTATTTCGTTCATCCATAGTTGCCTGACTCCCCGTCGTGTAGATA
ACTACGATACGGGAGGGCTTACCATCTGGCCCCAGTGCTGCAATGATACCGCGAGACCCACGCTCACCGG
CTCCAGATTTATCAGCAATAAACCAGCCAGCCGGAAGGGCCGAGCGCAGAAGTGGTCCTGCAACTTTATC
CGCCTCCATCCAGTCTATTAATTGTTGCCGGGAAGCTAGAGTAAGTAGTTCGCCAGTTAATAGTTTGCGC
AACGTTGTTGCCATTGCTACAGGCATCGTGGTGTCACGCTCGTCGTTTGGTATGGCTTCATTCAGCTCCG
GTTCCCAACGATCAAGGCGAGTTACATGATCCCCCATGTTGTGCAAAAAAGCGGTTAGCTCCTTCGGTCC
TCCGATCGTTGTCAGAAGTAAGTTGGCCGCAGTGTTATCACTCATGGTTATGGCAGCACTGCATAATTCT
CTTACTGTCATGCCATCCGTAAGATGCTTTTCTGTGACTGGTGAGTACTCAACCAAGTCATTCTGAGAAT
AGTGTATGCGGCGACCGAGTTGCTCTTGCCCGGCGTCAATACGGGATAATACCGCGCCACATAGCAGAAC
TTTAAAAGTGCTCATCATTGGAAAACGTTCTTCGGGGCGAAAACTCTCAAGGATCTTACCGCTGTTGAGA
TCCAGTTCGATGTAACCCACTCGTGCACCCAACTGATCTTCAGCATCTTTTACTTTCACCAGCGTTTCTG
GGTGAGCAAAAACAGGAAGGCAAAATGCCGCAAAAAAGGGAATAAGGGCGACACGGAAATGTTGAATACT
CATACTCTTCCTTTTTCAATATTATTGAAGCATTTATCAGGGTTATTGTCTCATGAGCGGATACATATTT
GAATGTATTTAGAAAAATAAACAAATAGGGGTTCCGCGCACATTTCCCCGAAAAGTGCCACCTGAC
Features (pLannotate 1.2.2; 20 found; start..end, strand, type, name):
     31..83      -  misc_feature   bom (fragment): basis of mobility region from pBR322
    238..617     +  enhancer       CMV enhancer: human cytomegalovirus immediate early enhancer
    618..817     +  promoter       CMV promoter: human cytomegalovirus (CMV) immediate early promoter
    835..1015    +  LTR            5' LTR (truncated): truncated 5' long terminal repeat (LTR) from HIV-1
   1062..1187    +  misc_feature   HIV-1 Ψ: packaging signal of human immunodeficiency virus type 1
   1171..1534    +  CDS            HIV-1 gag (fragment): gag protein from human immunodeficiency virus 1; gag
   1680..1913    +  misc_feature   RRE: The Rev response element (RRE) of HIV-1 allows for Rev-dependent mRNA export from the nucleus to the cytoplasm.
   2290..2390    +  CDS            Rev (fragment): human immunodeficiency virus 1 (HIV-1) Rev protein; rev; enhances nuclear export of unspliced and incompletely spliced viral mRNAs
   2440..2557    +  misc_feature   cPPT/CTS: central polypurine tract and central termination sequence of HIV-1
   2622..3833    +  promoter       UbC promoter: human ubiquitin C promoter
   3870..4580    +  CDS            mTagBFP2: mTagBFP2 is a basic (constitutively fluorescent) blue fluorescent protein published in 2011, derived from Entacmaea quadricolor. It is reported to be a very rapidly-maturing monomer with very low acid sensitivity.
   4662..5456    +  CDS            NeoR/KanR: aminoglycoside phosphotransferase from Tn5; aph(3')-II (or nptII); confers resistance to neomycin, kanamycin, and G418 (Geneticin®)
   5458..5482    +  misc_feature   MCS (fragment): pBluescript multiple cloning site
   5482..6070    +  misc_feature   WPRE: woodchuck hepatitis virus posttranscriptional regulatory element
   6007..6588    +  CDS            nef (fragment): NEF_HV1H2 - Experimental evidence at protein level: Swiss-Prot protein existence level 1. Extracellular Nef protein targets CD4(+) T-lymphocytes for apoptosis by interacting with CXCR4 surface receptors. From Human immunodeficiency virus type 1 group M subtype B (isolate HXB2) (HIV-1).
   6595..6775    +  LTR            5' LTR (truncated): truncated 5' long terminal repeat (LTR) from HIV-1
   6807..6918    +  polyA_signal   bGH poly(A) signal: bovine growth hormone polyadenylation signal
   7064..7652    -  rep_origin     ori: high-copy-number ColE1/pMB1/pBR322/pUC origin of replication
   7823..8683    -  CDS            AmpR: β-lactamase; bla; confers resistance to ampicillin, carbenicillin, and related antibiotics
   8684..8788    -  promoter       AmpR promoter: bla
