[The description below was written by a language model from this plasmid's Addgene catalogue record and pLannotate feature annotations shown in this document.]
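Description:
pFUW mTagBFP2-P2A-NeoR is an HIV-1-derived lentiviral transfer plasmid built on the pFUW backbone for constitutive cytosolic expression of the blue fluorescent protein mTagBFP2 in mammalian cells. In bacteria it is maintained through a high-copy ColE1/pUC-type origin and an ampicillin resistance gene (β-lactamase under its own promoter). The viral genome is transcribed in packaging cells from a CMV enhancer/promoter fused to a truncated 5' LTR. It carries the standard cis-acting elements for vector production and transduction: the Ψ packaging signal extending into a gag fragment, the Rev response element for Rev-dependent nuclear export of the unspliced genomic RNA, and the cPPT/CTS, which aids nuclear import of the reverse-transcribed genome. A truncated LTR with an adjoining nef remnant closes the vector, followed by a bGH polyadenylation signal.

The internal expression cassette is driven by the human ubiquitin C (UbC) promoter, which gives broad, moderate expression in many cell types. It encodes mTagBFP2, a rapidly maturing monomeric protein derived from Entacmaea quadricolor, followed by the Tn5 aminoglycoside phosphotransferase (NeoR). According to the construct name the two are joined by a P2A self-cleaving peptide. The P2A itself is not annotated in the feature table, but a short gap between the two coding sequences is consistent with it. This arrangement yields both proteins from one transcript, so G418 selection enriches for cells expressing the fluorophore. A WPRE downstream enhances transcript stability and expression. No targeting signal is annotated, consistent with untargeted cytosolic labelling. The associated publication describes a modular set of subcellular organelle probes to which this construct belongs. The sequenced record is 8,816 nt, shorter than the sum of the catalogue's backbone and insert sizes.
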