Addgene plasmid #239568: pFUW mTagBFP2-P2A-NeoR
Purpose: Cytosolic expression of mTagBFP2
Depositing lab: Tim Ahfeldt & Joel Blanchard. Depositing organization: Icahn School of Medicine at Mount Sinai. Publication: Genetically encoded and modular subcellular organelle probes reveal dysfunction in lysosomes and mitochondria driven by PRKN knockout. Goldman, C., Kareva, T., Sarrafha, L., Schuldt, B.R., Sahasrabudhe, A., Ahfeldt, T., and Blanchard, J.W. iScience 28 (2025) 10.1016/j.isci.2025.112816.
Backbone
  Vector backbone: pFUW
  Backbone size w/o insert (bp): 9221
  Vector type: Lentiviral
  Selectable markers: Neomycin (select with G418)
Growth in bacteria
  Bacterial resistance: Ampicillin, 100 μg/mL
  Growth temperature: 37°C
  Growth strain: NEB Stable
  Copy number: High Copy
Gene/Insert
  Gene/Insert name: mTagBFP2
  Species: Entacmaea quadricolor
  Insert size (bp): 1593
  Promoter: UbC
  Cloning method: Gibson Cloning
  Sequencing primers: 5′ hUBCpro-F; 3′ WPRE-R
Terms and licenses: Academic/Nonprofit Terms; Industry Terms: Not Available to Industry
How to cite: pFUW mTagBFP2-P2A-NeoR was a gift from Tim Ahfeldt & Joel Blanchard (Addgene plasmid # 239568 ; http://n2t.net/addgene:239568 ; RRID:Addgene_239568)
