>Addgene plasmid #239568 | pFUW mTagBFP2-P2A-NeoR | depositor partial sequence | sequence record 471334 | mTagBFP2, P2A, Neo resistance gene (1-62)
GCCACCATGGTGTCTAAGGGCGAAGAGCTGATTAAGGAGAACATGCACATGAAGCTGTACATGGAGGGCA
CCGTGGACAACCATCACTTCAAGTGCACATCCGAGGGCGAAGGCAAGCCCTACGAGGGCACCCAGACCAT
GAGAATCAAGGTGGTCGAGGGCGGCCCTCTCCCCTTCGCCTTCGACATCCTGGCTACTAGCTTCCTCTAC
GGCAGCAAGACCTTCATCAACCACACCCAGGGCATCCCCGACTTCTTCAAGCAGTCCTTCCCTGAGGGCT
TCACATGGGAGAGAGTCACCACATACGAAGACGGGGGCGTGCTGACCGCTACCCAGGACACCAGCCTCCA
GGACGGCTGCCTCATCTACAACGTCAAGATCAGAGGGGTGAACTTCACATCCAACGGCCCTGTGATGCAG
AAGAAAACACTCGGCTGGGAGGCCTTCACCGAGACGCTGTACCCCGCTGACGGCGGCCTGGAAGGCAGAA
ACGACATGGCCCTGAAGCTCGTGGGCGGGAGCCATCTGATCGCAAACGCCAAGACCACATATAGATCCAA
GAAACCCGCTAAGAACCTCAAGATGCCTGGCGTCTACTATGTGGACTACAGACTGGAAAGAATCAAGGAG
GCCAACAACGAGACCTACGTCGAGCAGCACGAGGTGGCAGTGGCCAGATACTGCGACCTCCCTAGCAAAC
TGGGGCACAAGCTTAATGATCTGCAGTCTAGAGGATCTGGTGCCACGAATTTCTCACTACTCAAGCAGGC
CGGTGATGTCGAGGAAAACCCTGGTCCTATGATTGAACAAGATGGATTGCACGCAGGTTCTCCGGCCGCT
TGGGTGGAGAGGCTATTCGGCTATGACTGGGCACAACAGACAATCGGCTGCTCTGATGCCGCCGTGTTCC
GGCTGTCAGCGCAGGGGCGCCCGGTTCTTTTTGTCAAGACCGACCTGTCCGGTGCCCTGAATGAACTGCA
GGAC
