>Addgene plasmid #239568 | pFUW mTagBFP2-P2A-NeoR | depositor partial sequence | sequence record 471335 | mTagBFP2 (192-239), P2A, Neo resistance gene
AACCTCAAGATGCCTGGCGTCTACTATGTGGACTACAGACTGGAAAGAATCAAGGAGGCCAACAACGAGA
CCTACGTCGAGCAGCACGAGGTGGCAGTGGCCAGATACTGCGACCTCCCTAGCAAACTGGGGCACAAGCT
TAATGATCTGCAGTCTAGAGGATCTGGTGCCACGAATTTCTCACTACTCAAGCAGGCCGGTGATGTCGAG
GAAAACCCTGGTCCTATGATTGAACAAGATGGATTGCACGCAGGTTCTCCGGCCGCTTGGGTGGAGAGGC
TATTCGGCTATGACTGGGCACAACAGACAATCGGCTGCTCTGATGCCGCCGTGTTCCGGCTGTCAGCGCA
GGGGCGCCCGGTTCTTTTTGTCAAGACCGACCTGTCCGGTGCCCTGAATGAACTGCAGGACGAGGCAGCG
CGGCTATCGTGGCTGGCCACGACGGGCGTTCCTTGCGCAGCTGTGCTCGACGTTGTCACTGAAGCGGGAA
GGGACTGGCTGCTATTGGGCGAAGTGCCGGGGCAGGATCTCCTGTCATCTCACCTTGCTCCTGCCGAGAA
AGTATCCATCATGGCTGATGCAATGCGGCGGCTGCATACGCTTGATCCGGCTACCTGCCCATTCGACCAC
CAAGCGAAACATCGCATCGAGCGAGCACGTACTCGGATGGAAGCCGGTCTTGTCGATCAGGATGATCTGG
ACGAAGAGCATCAGGGGCTCGCGCCAGCCGAACTGTTCGCCAGGCTCAAGGCGCGCATGCCCGACGGCGA
TGATCTCGTCGTGACCCATGGCGATGCCTGCTTGCCGAATATCATGGTGGAAAATGGCCGCTTTTCTGGA
TTCATCGACTGTGGCCGGCTGGGTGTGGCGGACCGCTATCAGGACATAGCGTTGGCTACCCGTGATATTG
CTGAAGAGCTTGGCGGCGAATGGGCTGACCGCTTCCTCGTGCTTTACGGTATCGCCGCTCCCGATTCGCA
GCGCATCGCCTTCTATCGCCTTCTTGACGAGTTCTTCTGA
